Addgene plasmid #210229: pUdO4a
Purpose: (Empty Backbone) low-copy plasmid for bacterial expression
Depositing lab: François-Xavier Campbell-Valois. Depositing organization: University of Ottawa. Publication: pUdOs: Concise Plasmids for Bacterial and Mammalian Cells. Manigat FO, Connell LB, Stewart BN, LePabic AR, Tessier CJG, Emlaw JR, Calvert ND, Rossl A, Shuhendler AJ, daCosta CJB, Campbell-Valois FX. ACS Synth Biol. 2024 Jan 18. doi: 10.1021/acssynbio.3c00408. PubMed 38235654.
Backbone
  Vector backbone: pUdO4a
  Backbone manufacturer: Host-Microbe Interactions lab
  Backbone size (bp): 2847
  Vector type: Bacterial Expression
Growth in bacteria
  Bacterial resistance: Ampicillin, 100 μg/mL
  Growth temperature: 37°C
  Growth strain: DH5alpha
  Copy number: Low Copy
Terms and licenses: Academic/Nonprofit Terms; Industry Terms: Not Available to Industry
How to cite: pUdO4a was a gift from François-Xavier Campbell-Valois (Addgene plasmid # 210229 ; http://n2t.net/addgene:210229 ; RRID:Addgene_210229)
