[The description below was written by a language model from this plasmid's Addgene catalogue record and pLannotate feature annotations shown in this document.]
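Description:
pUdO4a is an empty bacterial expression backbone from the pUdO series of deliberately compact plasmids, catalogued at about 2.85 kb and described as low copy. Replication relies on the pBBR1 system from Bordetella bronchiseptica. The feature table shows the pBBR1 oriV immediately followed by the coding sequence for the pBBR1 Rep protein, which that origin requires in order to function. Because pBBR1 is a broad-host-range replicon, the plasmid may in principle be maintained in Gram-negative bacteria other than E. coli, although the record itself lists only DH5alpha as the propagation strain. Selection is by ampicillin, provided by a β-lactamase (bla) gene driven by its native AmpR promoter. Together, the replicon and the resistance cassette account for most of the plasmid.

No insert is present. Directly downstream of the AmpR gene lies a T7 promoter, and roughly 90 bp further on, at the end of the sequence record, is a T3 promoter on the opposite strand, so the two phage promoters face each other. This arrangement suggests that the short interval between them is the cloning region, with the promoter sequences able to serve as transcription start points or as standard sequencing primer sites. However, the annotation names no multiple cloning site, ribosome binding site, terminator or tag there. A very short lacZα fragment just upstream of the AmpR promoter appears to be a leftover from an earlier vector rather than a working blue/white screening element. The record does not state which promoter is intended to drive expression of a cloned gene, so users should expect to supply their own expression cassette for low-copy expression in bacteria.
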