Features (pLannotate 1.2.2; 7 found; start..end, strand, type, name):
      1..772     +  rep_origin     pBBR1 oriV: replication origin of the broad-host-range plasmid pBBR1 from Bordetella bronchiseptica; requires the pBBR1 Rep protein for replication
    773..1435    +  CDS            pBBR1 Rep: replication protein for the broad-host-range plasmid pBBR1 from Bordetella bronchiseptica
   1775..1792    +  CDS            lacZα (fragment): LacZα fragment of β-galactosidase; lacZ fragment
   1791..1862    +  promoter       AmpR promoter: bla
   1863..2723    +  CDS            AmpR: β-lactamase; bla; confers resistance to ampicillin, carbenicillin, and related antibiotics
   2724..2742    +  promoter       T7 promoter: promoter for bacteriophage T7 RNA polymerase
   2831..2849    -  promoter       T3 promoter: promoter for bacteriophage T3 RNA polymerase
>Addgene plasmid #210229 | pUdO4a | addgene full sequence | sequence record 425086 | Addgene NGS Result
GCGGCCACCGGCTGGCTCGCTTCGCTCGGCCCGTGGACAACCCTGCTGGACAAGCTGATGGACAGGCTGC
GCCTGCCCACGAGCTTGACCACAGGGATTGCCCACCGGCTACCCAGCCTTCGACCACATACCCACCGGCT
CCAACTGCGCGGCCTGCGGCCTTGCCCCATCAATTTTTTTAATTTTCTCTGGGGAAAAGCCTCCGGCCTG
CGGCCTGCGCGCTTCGCTTGCCGGTTGGACACCAAGTGGAAGGCGGGTCAAGGCTCGCGCAGCGACCGCG
CAGCGGCTTGGCCTTGACGCGCCTGGAACGACCCAAGCCTATGCGAGTGGGGGCAGTCGAAGGGCGAAGC
CCGCCCGCCTGCCCCCCGAGCCTCACGGCGGCGAGTGCGGGGGTTCCAAGGGGGCAGCGCCACCTTGGGC
AAGGCCGAAGGCCGCGCAGTCGATCAACAAGCCCCGGAGGGGCCACTTTTTGCCGGAGGGGGAGCCGCGC
CGAAGGCGTGGGGGAACCCCGCAGGGGTGCCCTTCTTTGGGCACCAAAGAACTAGATATAGGGCGAAATG
CGAAAGACTTAAAAATCAACAACTTAAAAAAGGGGGGTACGCAACAGCTCATTGCGGCACCCCCCGCAAT
AGCTCATTGCGTAGGTTAAAGAAAATCTGTAATTGACTGCCACTTTTACGCAACGCATAATTGTTGTCGC
GCTGCCGAAAAGTTGCAGCTGATTGCGCATGGTGCCGCAACCGTGCGGCACCCCTACCGCATGGAGATAA
GCATGGCCACGCAGTCCAGAGAAATCGGCATTCAAGCCAAGAACAAGCCCGGTCACTGGGTGCAAACGGA
ACGCAAAGCGCATGAGGCGTGGGCCGGGCTTATTGCGAGGAAACCCACGGCGGCAATGCTGCTGCATCAC
CTCGTGGCGCAGATGGGCCACCAGAACGCCGTGGTGGTCAGCCAGAAGACACTTTCCAAGCTCATCGGAC
GTTCTTTGCGGACGGTCCAATACGCAGTCAAGGACTTGGTGGCCGAGCGCTGGATCTCCGTCGTGAAGCT
CAACGGCCCCGGCACCGTGTCGGCCTACGTGGTCAATGACCGCGTGGCGTGGGGCCAGCCCCGCGACCAG
TTGCGCCTGTCGGTGTTCAGTGCCGCCGTGGTGGTTGATCACGACGACCAGGACGAATCGCTGTTGGGGC
ATGGCGACCTGCGCCGCATCCCGACCCTGTATCCGGGCGAGCAGCAACTACCGACCGGCCCCGGCGAGGA
GCCGCCCAGCCAGCCCGGCATTCCGGGCATGGAACCAGACCTGCCAGCCTTGACCGAAACGGAGGAATGG
GAACGACGCGGGCAGCAGCGCCTGCCGATGCCCGATGAGCCGTGTTTTCTGGACGATGGCGAGCCGTTGG
AGCCGCCGACACGGGTCACGCTGCCGCGCCGGTAGCAGGAAACAGCTATGACCATGCCCGGGTAAGTGAC
TAGCGGAAACACAGAAAAAAGCCCGCACCTGACAGTGCGGGCTTTTTTTTTCGACCAAAGGCTCCGAAGA
GCCGAGTGTCTTCGGTTCGAGACCGAATTCGCGAGCTCTCGCTAGCCAGTTTAAACAATTGCGGCCGCGT
ACTAGTCTATCGATTTGGATCCACCCTGCAGGAAGTCTAGACCGTCGACACGGTCTCTGAGAGAAGACAC
GTCGCTCTTCGACGTAAGTAACTGACTCGGTACCAAATTCCAGAAAAGAGGCCTCCCGAAAGGGGGGCCT
TTTTTCGTTTTGGTCCTAAGCTTAACTGGCCGTCGTTTTACATTCAAATATGTATCCGCTCATGAGACAA
TAACCCTGATAAATGCTTCAATAATATTGAAAAAGGAAGAGTATGAGTATTCAACATTTCCGTGTCGCCC
TTATTCCCTTTTTTGCGGCATTTTGCCTTCCTGTTTTTGCTCACCCAGAAACGCTGGTGAAAGTAAAAGA
TGCTGAAGATCAGTTGGGTGCACGAGTGGGTTACATCGAACTGGATCTCAACAGCGGTAAGATCCTTGAG
AGTTTTCGCCCCGAAGAACGTTTTCCAATGATGAGCACTTTTAAAGTTCTGCTATGTGGCGCGGTATTAT
CCCGTATTGACGCCGGGCAAGAGCAACTCGGTCGCCGCATACACTATTCTCAGAATGACTTGGTTGAGTA
CTCACCAGTCACAGAAAAGCATCTTACGGATGGCATGACAGTAAGAGAATTATGCAGTGCTGCCATAACC
ATGAGTGATAACACTGCGGCCAACTTACTTCTGACAACGATCGGAGGACCGAAGGAGCTAACCGCTTTTT
TGCACAACATGGGGGATCATGTAACTCGCCTTGATCGTTGGGAACCGGAGCTGAATGAAGCCATACCAAA
CGACGAGCGTGACACCACGATGCCTGTAGCAATGGCAACAACGTTGCGCAAACTATTAACTGGCGAACTA
CTTACTCTAGCTTCCCGGCAACAATTAATAGACTGGATGGAGGCGGATAAAGTTGCAGGACCACTTCTGC
GCTCGGCCCTTCCGGCTGGCTGGTTTATTGCTGATAAATCTGGAGCCGGTGAGCGTGGGTCTCGCGGTAT
CATTGCAGCACTGGGGCCAGATGGTAAGCCCTCCCGTATCGTAGTTATCTACACGACGGGGAGTCAGGCA
ACTATGGATGAACGAAATAGACAGATCGCTGAGATAGGTGCCTCACTGATTAAGCATTGGTAATAATACG
ACTCACTATAGGGTAACTAATTGAGGCGCGCCTACCACCGTCAAAAAAAACGGCGCTTTTTAGCGCCGTT
TTTATTTTTCAACCTTCCTAGGTAAGTGACCCTTTAGTGAGGGTTAATT
